Addgene plasmid #188088: pCAG-MBP-Foldon-ATG9 (723-839)
Purpose: To make ATG9 C-terminal tail trimer for expression in mammalian cells
Depositing lab: James Hurley. Depositing organization: University of California, Berkeley. Publication: Structural basis for ATG9A recruitment to the ULK1 complex in mitophagy initiation. Ren X, Nguyen TN, Lam WK, Buffalo CZ, Lazarou M, Yokom AL, Hurley JH. Sci Adv. 2023 Feb 15;9(7):eadg2997. doi: 10.1126/sciadv.adg2997. Epub 2023 Feb 15. PubMed 36791199.
Backbone
  Vector backbone: pCAG
  Vector type: Mammalian Expression
Growth in bacteria
  Bacterial resistance: Ampicillin, 100 μg/mL
  Growth temperature: 37°C
  Growth strain: DH5alpha
  Copy number: High Copy
Gene/Insert
  Gene/Insert name: ATG9 (alt name: MBP-TEVsite-Foldon-ATG9 (723-839)-stop)
  Species: H. sapiens (human)
  Mutation: ATG9 (723-839)
  Entrez Gene: ATG9A (a.k.a. APG9L1, MGD3208, mATG9)
  Promoter: CMV
  Tag / fusion protein: MBP tag (N terminal on insert)
  Cloning method: Restriction Enzyme; 5′ cloning site KpnI (unknown if destroyed); 3′ cloning site KpnI (unknown if destroyed)
  Sequencing primers: 5′ ccgctttctggtatgccgtgcg; 3′ gagccagggcattggccacac
Terms and licenses: Academic/Nonprofit Terms; Industry Terms: Not Available to Industry
How to cite: pCAG-MBP-Foldon-ATG9 (723-839) was a gift from James Hurley (Addgene plasmid # 188088 ; http://n2t.net/addgene:188088 ; RRID:Addgene_188088)
