[The description below was written by a language model from this plasmid's Addgene catalogue record and pLannotate feature annotations shown in this document.]
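Description:
pCAG-MBP-Foldon-ATG9 (723-839) is a 6,463 bp mammalian expression plasmid built on the pCAG backbone, designed to produce a trimerised form of the C-terminal tail of human ATG9A in mammalian cells. It is propagated in E. coli as a high-copy plasmid through a ColE1/pUC-type origin and is selected with ampicillin via the β-lactamase gene and its own promoter. The backbone also carries an SV40 origin of replication, which can support episomal amplification in cells expressing large T antigen. Small lac promoter/operator and lacI fragments are present as cloning-vector remnants. No mammalian selection marker is annotated.

The catalogue entry lists the promoter as CMV, but the feature table shows the composite CAG arrangement: the CMV immediate-early enhancer joined to the chicken β-actin promoter and a chimeric chicken β-actin/rabbit β-globin intron, with transcripts terminated by the rabbit β-globin polyadenylation signal. The short HBB fragments flagged on either side of the insert most likely reflect β-globin sequence belonging to this cassette rather than intended coding parts. The open reading frame encodes, in order, a signal-sequence-free E. coli maltose binding protein, a TEV protease cleavage site, the foldon domain from phage T4 fibritin (annotated as a wac fragment), and ATG9A residues 723-839 followed by a stop codon. MBP can serve as a solubility and amylose-affinity handle that TEV cleavage can remove, while foldon is a small, stable trimerisation domain that brings three copies of the tail together. The construct is intended for expressing this ATG9 tail trimer, and the associated study concerns ATG9A recruitment to the ULK1 complex during mitophagy initiation.
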