Features (pLannotate 1.2.2; 21 found; start..end, strand, type, name):
      4..383     +  enhancer       CMV enhancer: human cytomegalovirus immediate early enhancer
    385..660     +  promoter       chicken β-actin promoter: No description available
    661..1677    +  intron         chimeric intron: chimera between introns from chicken β-actin and rabbit β-globin
   1675..1731    +  CDS            HBB (fragment): HBB_LEPEU - Experimental evidence at protein level: Swiss-Prot protein existence level 1. Involved in oxygen transport from the lung to the various peripheral tissues. From Lepus europaeus (European hare).
   1763..2857    +  CDS            MBP: maltose binding protein from E. coli; malE (mutated); This version of the gene does not encode a signal sequence, so MBP will remain in the cytosol.
   2921..2941    +  CDS            TEV site: tobacco etch virus (TEV) protease recognition and cleavage site
   2936..3043    +  CDS            wac (fragment): WAC_BPT4 - Experimental evidence at protein level: Swiss-Prot protein existence level 1. Chaperone involved in tail fiber assembly and retraction. Acts as a chaperone helping to attach the long tail fibers to the virus during the assembly process. During phage assembly, twelve fibritin molecules attach to the phage neck via gp13: six molecules forming the collar and six molecules forming the whiskers. From Enterobacteria phage T4 (Bacteriophage T4).
   3041..3391    +  CDS            ATG9A (fragment): ATG9A_HUMAN - Also known as APG9L1. Experimental evidence at protein level: Swiss-Prot protein existence level 1. Involved in autophagy and cytoplasm to vacuole transport (Cvt) vesicle formation. Plays a key role in the organization of the preautophagosomal structure/phagophore assembly site (PAS), the nucleating site for formation of the sequestering vesicle. Cycles between a juxta-nuclear trans-Golgi network compartment and late endosomes. Nutrient starvation induces accumulation on autophagosomes. Starvation-dependent trafficking requires ULK1, ATG13 and SUPT20H. From Homo sapiens (Human).
   3401..3478    +  CDS            HBB (fragment): HBB_PONPY - Experimental evidence at transcript level: Swiss-Prot protein existence level 2. Involved in oxygen transport from the lung to the various peripheral tissues. From Pongo pygmaeus (Bornean orangutan).
   3549..3604    +  polyA_signal   β-globin poly(A) signal: rabbit β-globin polyadenylation signal (Gil and Proudfoot, 1987)
   3989..4005    -  protein_bind   lac operator: The lac repressor binds to the lac operator to inhibit transcription in E. coli. This inhibition can be relieved by adding lactose or isopropyl-β-D-thiogalactopyranoside (IPTG). lac repressor encoded by lacI
   4013..4043    -  promoter       lac promoter: promoter for the E. coli lac operon
   4058..4079    -  protein_bind   CAP binding site: CAP binding activates transcription in the presence of cAMP. E. coli catabolite activator protein
   4092..4131    -  CDS            lacI (fragment): lac repressor; lacI; The lac repressor binds to the lac operator to inhibit transcription in E. coli. This inhibition can be relieved by adding lactose or isopropyl-β-D-thiogalactopyranoside (IPTG).
   4138..4160    +  promoter       SV40 promoter (fragment): SV40 enhancer and early promoter
   4184..4319    +  rep_origin     SV40 ori: SV40 origin of replication
   4339..4473    +  polyA_signal   SV40 poly(A) signal: SV40 polyadenylation signal
   4475..4529    -  CDS            lacI (fragment): lac repressor; lacI; The lac repressor binds to the lac operator to inhibit transcription in E. coli. This inhibition can be relieved by adding lactose or isopropyl-β-D-thiogalactopyranoside (IPTG).
   4712..5300    -  rep_origin     ori: high-copy-number ColE1/pMB1/pBR322/pUC origin of replication
   5471..6331    -  CDS            AmpR: β-lactamase; bla; confers resistance to ampicillin, carbenicillin, and related antibiotics
   6332..6436    -  promoter       AmpR promoter: bla
>Addgene plasmid #188088 | pCAG-MBP-Foldon-ATG9 (723-839) | addgene full sequence | sequence record 369791 | Addgene NGS Result
GTCGACATTGATTATTGACTAGTTATTAATAGTAATCAATTACGGGGTCATTAGTTCATAGCCCATATAT
GGAGTTCCGCGTTACATAACTTACGGTAAATGGCCCGCCTGGCTGACCGCCCAACGACCCCCGCCCATTG
ACGTCAATAATGACGTATGTTCCCATAGTAACGCCAATAGGGACTTTCCATTGACGTCAATGGGTGGAGT
ATTTACGGTAAACTGCCCACTTGGCAGTACATCAAGTGTATCATATGCCAAGTACGCCCCCTATTGACGT
CAATGACGGTAAATGGCCCGCCTGGCATTATGCCCAGTACATGACCTTATGGGACTTTCCTACTTGGCAG
TACATCTACGTATTAGTCATCGCTATTACCATGGTCGAGGTGAGCCCCACGTTCTGCTTCACTCTCCCCA
TCTCCCCCCCCTCCCCACCCCCAATTTTGTATTTATTTATTTTTTAATTATTTTGTGCAGCGATGGGGGC
GGGGGGGGGGGGGGGGCGCGCCRGGGGGGGGGGGGSGGGGSGRGGGGSGGGGSGGGGSGAGGCGGAGAGG
TGCGGCGGCAGCCAATCAGAGCGGCGCGCTCCGAAAGTTTCCTTTTATGGCGAGGCGGCGGCGGCGGCGG
CCCTATAAAAAGCGAAGCGCGCGGCGGGCGGGAGTCGCTGCGCGCTGCCTTCGCCCCGTGCCCCGCTCCG
CCGCCGCCTCGCGCCGCCCGCCCCGGCTCTGACTGACCGCGTTACTCCCACAGGTGAGCGGGCGGGACGG
CCCTTCTCCTCCGGGCTGTAATTAGCGCTTGGTTTAATGACGGCTTGTTTCTTTTCTGTGGCTGCGTGAA
AGCCTTGAGGGGCTCCGGGAGGGCCCTTTGTGCGGGGGGAGCGGCTCGGGGGGTGCGTGCGTGTGTGTGT
GCGTGGGGAGCGCCGCGTGCGGCTCCGCGCTGCCCGGCGGCTGTGAGCGCTGCGGGCGCGGCGCGGGGCT
TTGTGCGCTCCGCAGTGTGCGCGAGGGGAGCGCGGCCGGGGGCGGTGCCCCGCGGTGCGGGGGGGGCTGC
GAGGGGAACAAAGGCTGCGTGCGGGGTGTGTGCGTGGGGGGGTGAGCAGGGGGTGTGGGCGCGTCGGTCG
GGCTGCAACCCCCCCTGCACCCCCCTCCCCGAGTTGCTGAGCACGGCCCGGCTTCGGGTGCGGGGCTCCG
TACGGGGCGTGGCGCGGGGCTCGCCGTGCCGGGCGGGGGGTGGCGGCAGGTGGGGGTGCCGGGCGGGGCG
GGGCCGCCTCGGGCCGGGGRGGGCTCGGGGGAGGGGCGCGGCGGCCCCCGGAGCGCCGGCGGCTGTCGAG
GCGCGGCGAGCCGCAGCCATTGCCTTTTATGGTAATCGTGCGAGAGGGCGCAGGGACTTCCTTTGTCCCA
AATCTGTGCGGAGCCGAAATCTGGGAGGCGCCGCCGCACCCCCTCTAGCGGGCGCGGGGCGAAGCGGTGC
GGCGCCGGCAGGAAGGAAATGGGCGGGGAGGGCCTTCGTGCGTCGCCGCGCCGCCGTCCCCTTCTCCCTC
TCCAGCCTCGGGGCTGTCCGCGGGGGGACGGCTGCCTTCGGGGGGGACGGGGCAGGGCGGGGTTCGGCTT
CTGGCGTGTGACCGGCGGCTCTAGAGCCTCTGCTAACCATGTTCATGCCTTCTTCTTTTTCCTACAGCTC
CTGGGCAACGTGCTGGTTATTGTGCTGTCTCATCATTTTGGCAAAGAATTCCTCGATCGACGGTATCGAT
GCCACCATGGGGATCGAAGAAGGTAAACTGGTAATCTGGATTAACGGCGATAAAGGCTATAACGGTCTCG
CTGAAGTCGGTAAGAAATTCGAGAAAGATACCGGAATTAAAGTCACCGTTGAGCATCCGGATAAACTGGA
AGAGAAATTCCCACAGGTTGCGGCAACTGGCGATGGCCCTGACATTATCTTCTGGGCACACGACCGCTTT
GGTGGCTACGCTCAATCTGGCCTGTTGGCTGAAATCACCCCGGACAAAGCGTTCCAGGACAAGCTGTATC
CGTTTACCTGGGATGCCGTACGTTACAACGGCAAGCTGATTGCTTACCCGATCGCTGTTGAAGCGTTATC
GCTGATTTATAACAAAGATCTGCTGCCGAACCCGCCAAAAACCTGGGAAGAGATCCCGGCGCTGGATAAA
GAACTGAAAGCGAAAGGTAAGAGCGCGCTGATGTTCAACCTGCAAGAACCGTACTTCACCTGGCCGCTGA
TTGCTGCTGACGGGGGTTATGCGTTCAAGTATGAAAACGGCAAGTACGACATTAAAGACGTGGGCGTGGA
TAACGCTGGCGCGAAAGCGGGTCTGACCTTCCTGGTTGACCTGATTAAAAACAAACACATGAATGCAGAC
ACCGATTACTCCATCGCAGAAGCTGCCTTTAATAAAGGCGAAACAGCGATGACCATCAACGGCCCGTGGG
CATGGTCCAACATCGACACCAGCAAAGTGAATTATGGTGTAACGGTACTGCCGACCTTCAAGGGTCAACC
ATCCAAACCGTTCGTTGGCGTGCTGAGCGCAGGTATTAACGCCGCCAGTCCGAACAAAGAGCTGGCAAAA
GAGTTCCTCGAAAACTATCTGCTGACTGATGAAGGTCTGGAAGCGGTTAATAAAGACAAACCGCTGGGTG
CCGTAGCGCTGAAGTCTTACGAGGAAGAGTTGGCGAAAGATCCACGTATTGCCGCCACTATGGAAAACGC
CCAGAAAGGTGAAATCATGCCGAACATCCCGCAGATGTCCGCTTTCTGGTATGCCGTGCGTACTGCGGTG
ATCAACGCCGCCAGCGGTCGTCAGACTGTCGATGAAGCCCTGAAAGACGCGCAGACTAATTCGAGCTCGA
ACAACAACAACAATAACAATAACAACAACCTCGGGGATATCCCAACGACCGAAAACCTGTATTTTCAGGG
CGCCATGGGATCCGGTTATATCCCGGAAGCACCGCGTGATGGTCAGGCGTATGTTCGTAAAGATGGTGAA
TGGGTTCTGCTGAGCACCTTTCTGGGATCCGCTGAACCAGAGAGGCACGTGTGGCACCGCCGTGAATCTG
ACGAGTCAGGAGAATCTGCTCCTGACGAGGGCGGAGAAGGTGCCCGCGCTCCACAGTCCATCCCTCGTTC
CGCTAGCTACCCATGCGCTGCTCCCAGACCAGGCGCCCCCGAAACCACTGCTCTGCACGGTGGCTTCCAG
AGGAGATACGGAGGTATCACCGACCCCGGAACTGTGCCCAGGGTCCCAAGCCACTTCTCCCGCCTGCCAC
TGGGCGGATGGGCTGAAGACGGACAGTCTGCTTCACGTCACCCTGAACCCGTCCCTGAAGAAGGTAGCGA
AGATGAGTTGCCGCCACAAGTCCATAAAGTGTGACTCGAGGAATTCACTCCTCAGGTGCAGGCTGCCTAT
CAGAAGGTGGTGGCTGGTGTGGCCAATGCCCTGGCTCACAAATACCACTGAGATCTTTTTCCCTCTGCCA
AAAATTATGGGGACATCATGAAGCCCCTTGAGCATCTGACTTCTGGCTAATAAAGGAAATTTATTTTCAT
TGCAATAGTGTGTTGGAATTTTTTGTGTCTCTCACTCGGAAGGACATATGGGAGGGCAAATCATTTAAAA
CATCAGAATGAGTATTTGGTTTAGAGTTTGGCAACATATGCCCATATGCTGGCTGCCATGAACAAAGGTT
GGCTATAAAGAGGTCATCAGTATATGAAACAGCCCCCTGCTGTCCATTCCTTATTCCATAGAAAAGCCTT
GACTTGAGGTTAGATTTTTTTTATATTTTGTTTTGTGTTATTTTTTTCTTTAACATCCCTAAAATTTTCC
TTACATGTTTTACTAGCCAGATTTTTCCTCCTCTCCTGACTACTCCCAGTCATAGCTGTCCCTCTTCTCT
TATGGAGATCCCTCGACCTGCAGCCCAAGCTTGGCGTAATCATGGTCATAGCTGTTTCCTGTGTGAAATT
GTTATCCGCTCACAATTCCACACAACATACGAGCCGGAAGCATAAAGTGTAAAGCCTGGGGTGCCTAATG
AGTGAGCTAACTCACATTAATTGCGTTGCGCTCACTGCCCGCTTTCCAGTCGGGAAACCTGTCGTGCCAG
CGGATCCGCATCTCAATTAGTCAGCAACCATAGTCCCGCCCCTAACTCCGCCCATCCCGCCCCTAACTCC
GCCCAGTTCCGCCCATTCTCCGCCCCATGGCTGACTAATTTTTTTTATTTATGCAGAGGCCGAGGCCGCC
TCGGCCTCTGAGCTATTCCAGAAGTAGTGAGGAGGCTTTTTTGGAGGCCTAGGCTTTTGCAAAAAGCTAA
CTTGTTTATTGCAGCTTATAATGGTTACAAATAAAGCAATAGCATCACAAATTTCACAAATAAAGCATTT
TTTTCACTGCATTCTAGTTGTGGTTTGTCCAAACTCATCAATGTATCTTATCATGTCTGGATCCGCTGCA
TTAATGAATCGGCCAACGCGCGGGGAGAGGCGGTTTGCGTATTGGGCGCTCTTCCGCTTCCTCGCTCACT
GACTCGCTGCGCTCGGTCGTTCGGCTGCGGCGAGCGGTATCAGCTCACTCAAAGGCGGTAATACGGTTAT
CCACAGAATCAGGGGATAACGCAGGAAAGAACATGTGAGCAAAAGGCCAGCAAAAGGCCAGGAACCGTAA
AAAGGCCGCGTTGCTGGCGTTTTTCCATAGGCTCCGCCCCCCTGACGAGCATCACAAAAATCGACGCTCA
AGTCAGAGGTGGCGAAACCCGACAGGACTATAAAGATACCAGGCGTTTCCCCCTGGAAGCTCCCTCGTGC
GCTCTCCTGTTCCGACCCTGCCGCTTACCGGATACCTGTCCGCCTTTCTCCCTTCGGGAAGCGTGGCGCT
TTCTCATAGCTCACGCTGTAGGTATCTCAGTTCGGTGTAGGTCGTTCGCTCCAAGCTGGGCTGTGTGCAC
GAACCCCCCGTTCAGCCCGACCGCTGCGCCTTATCCGGTAACTATCGTCTTGAGTCCAACCCGGTAAGAC
ACGACTTATCGCCACTGGCAGCAGCCACTGGTAACAGGATTAGCAGAGCGAGGTATGTAGGCGGTGCTAC
AGAGTTCTTGAAGTGGTGGCCTAACTACGGCTACACTAGAAGAACAGTATTTGGTATCTGCGCTCTGCTG
AAGCCAGTTACCTTCGGAAAAAGAGTTGGTAGCTCTTGATCCGGCAAACAAACCACCGCTGGTAGCGGTG
GTTTTTTTGTTTGCAAGCAGCAGATTACGCGCAGAAAAAAAGGATCTCAAGAAGATCCTTTGATCTTTTC
TACGGGGTCTGACGCTCAGTGGAACGAAAACTCACGTTAAGGGATTTTGGTCATGAGATTATCAAAAAGG
ATCTTCACCTAGATCCTTTTAAATTAAAAATGAAGTTTTAAATCAATCTAAAGTATATATGAGTAAACTT
GGTCTGACAGTTACCAATGCTTAATCAGTGAGGCACCTATCTCAGCGATCTGTCTATTTCGTTCATCCAT
AGTTGCCTGACTCCCCGTCGTGTAGATAACTACGATACGGGAGGGCTTACCATCTGGCCCCAGTGCTGCA
ATGATACCGCGAGACCCACGCTCACCGGCTCCAGATTTATCAGCAATAAACCAGCCAGCCGGAAGGGCCG
AGCGCAGAAGTGGTCCTGCAACTTTATCCGCCTCCATCCAGTCTATTAATTGTTGCCGGGAAGCTAGAGT
AAGTAGTTCGCCAGTTAATAGTTTGCGCAACGTTGTTGCCATTGCTACAGGCATCGTGGTGTCACGCTCG
TCGTTTGGTATGGCTTCATTCAGCTCCGGTTCCCAACGATCAAGGCGAGTTACATGATCCCCCATGTTGT
GCAAAAAAGCGGTTAGCTCCTTCGGTCCTCCGATCGTTGTCAGAAGTAAGTTGGCCGCAGTGTTATCACT
CATGGTTATGGCAGCACTGCATAATTCTCTTACTGTCATGCCATCCGTAAGATGCTTTTCTGTGACTGGT
GAGTACTCAACCAAGTCATTCTGAGAATAGTGTATGCGGCGACCGAGTTGCTCTTGCCCGGCGTCAATAC
GGGATAATACCGCGCCACATAGCAGAACTTTAAAAGTGCTCATCATTGGAAAACGTTCTTCGGGGCGAAA
ACTCTCAAGGATCTTACCGCTGTTGAGATCCAGTTCGATGTAACCCACTCGTGCACCCAACTGATCTTCA
GCATCTTTTACTTTCACCAGCGTTTCTGGGTGAGCAAAAACAGGAAGGCAAAATGCCGCAAAAAAGGGAA
TAAGGGCGACACGGAAATGTTGAATACTCATACTCTTCCTTTTTCAATATTATTGAAGCATTTATCAGGG
TTATTGTCTCATGAGCGGATACATATTTGAATGTATTTAGAAAAATAAACAAATAGGGGTTCCGCGCACA
TTTCCCCGAAAAGTGCCACCTGG
