>Addgene plasmid #188088 | pCAG-MBP-Foldon-ATG9 (723-839) | depositor partial sequence | sequence record 364950 | Foldon-ATG9 (723-839) (kpnI/kpnI)
GGTTATATCCCGGAAGCACCGCGTGATGGTCAGGCGTATGTTCGTAAAGATGGTGAATGGGTTCTGCTGA
GCACCTTTCTGGGATCCGCTGAACCAGAGAGGCACGTGTGGCACCGCCGTGAATCTGACGAGTCAGGAGA
ATCTGCTCCTGACGAGGGCGGAGAAGGTGCCCGCGCTCCACAGTCCATCCCTCGTTCCGCTAGCTACCCA
TGCGCTGCTCCCAGACCAGGCGCCCCCGAAACCACTGCTCTGCACGGTGGCTTCCAGAGGAGATACGGAG
GTATCACCGACCCCGGAACTGTGCCCAGGGTCCCAAGCCACTTCTCCCGCCTGCCACTGGGCGGATGGGC
TGAAGACGGACAGTCTGCTTCACGTCACCCTGAACCCGTCCCTGAAGAAGGTAGCGAAGATGAGTTGCCG
CCACAAGTCCATAAAGTGTGA
